>Addgene plasmid #154091 | pSCIP-mB2M | addgene full sequence | sequence record 307093 | Addgene NGS Result
GAGGGCCTATTTCCCATGATTCCTTCATATTTGCATATACGATACAAGGCTGTTAGAGAGATAATTGGAA
TTAATTTGACTGTAAACACAAAGATATTAGTACAAAATACGTGACGTAGAAAGTAATAATTTCTTGGGTA
GTTTGCAGTTTTAAAATTATGTTTTAAAATGGACTATCATATGCTTACCGTAACTTGAAAGTATTTCGAT
TTCTTGGCTTTATATATCTTGTGGAAAGGACGAAACACCGTCGGCTTCCCATTCTCCGGTGTTTTAGAGC
TAGAAATAGCAAGTTAAAATAAGGCTAGTCCGTTATCAACTTGAAAAAGTGGCACCGAGTCGGTGCTTTT
TTGTTTTAGAGCTAGAAATAGCAAGTTAAAATAAGGCTAGTCCGTTTTTAGCGCGTGCGCCAATTCTGCA
GACAAATGGCTCTAGAACGCGTAGGCCTTCGGCTTCCCATTCTCCGGTGGGGCTAGCGGTACCCGTTACA
TAACTTACGGTAAATGGCCCGCCTGGCTGACCGCCCAACGACCCCCGCCCATTGACGTCAATAGTAACGC
CAATAGGGACTTTCCATTGACGTCAATGGGTGGAGTATTTACGGTAAACTGCCCACTTGGCAGTACATCA
AGTGTATCATATGCCAAGTACGCCCCCTATTGACGTCAATGACGGTAAATGGCCCGCCTGGCATTGTGCC
CAGTACATGACCTTATGGGACTTTCCTACTTGGCAGTACATCTACGTATTAGTCATCGCTATTACCATGG
TCGAGGTGAGCCCCACGTTCTGCTTCACTCTCCCCATCTCCCCCCCCTCCCCACCCCCAATTTTGTATTT
ATTTATTTTTTAATTATTTTGTGCAGCGATGGGGGCGGGGGGGGGGGGGGGGCGCGCGCCGGGGGGGGGG
GGGGGGGGGGGGGGGGGGGGGGGGGSGRGGSGGRGRGGKGCGGCGGCAGCCAATCAGAGCGGCGCGCTCC
GAAAGTTTCCTTTTATGGCGAGGCGGCGGCGGCGGCGGCCCTATAAAAAGCGAAGCGCGCGGCGGGCGGG
AGTCGCTGCGCGCTGCCTTCGCCCCGTGCCCCGCTCCGCCGCCGCCTCGCGCCGCCCGCCCCGGCTCTGA
CTGACCGCGTTACTCCCACAGGTGAGCGGGCGGGACGGCCCTTCTCCTCCGGGCTGTAATTAGCTGAGCA
AGAGGTAAGGGTTTAAGGGATGGTTGGTTGGTGGGGTATTAATGTTTAATTACCTGGAGCACCTGCCTGA
AATCACTTTTTTTCAGGTTGGACCGGTGCCACCATGGACTATAAGGACCACGACGGAGACTACAAGGATC
ATGATATTGATTACAAAGACGATGACGATAAGATGGCCCCAAAGAAGAAGCGGAAGGTCGGTATCCACGG
AGTCCCAGCAGCCGACAAGAAGTACAGCATCGGCCTGGACATCGGCACCAACTCTGTGGGCTGGGCCGTG
ATCACCGACGAGTACAAGGTGCCCAGCAAGAAATTCAAGGTGCTGGGCAACACCGACCGGCACAGCATCA
AGAAGAACCTGATCGGAGCCCTGCTGTTCGACAGCGGCGAAACAGCCGAGGCCACCCGGCTGAAGAGAAC
CGCCAGAAGAAGATACACCAGACGGAAGAACCGGATCTGCTATCTGCAAGAGATCTTCAGCAACGAGATG
GCCAAGGTGGACGACAGCTTCTTCCACAGACTGGAAGAGTCCTTCCTGGTGGAAGAGGATAAGAAGCACG
AGCGGCACCCCATCTTCGGCAACATCGTGGACGAGGTGGCCTACCACGAGAAGTACCCCACCATCTACCA
CCTGAGAAAGAAACTGGTGGACAGCACCGACAAGGCCGACCTGCGGCTGATCTATCTGGCCCTGGCCCAC
ATGATCAAGTTCCGGGGCCACTTCCTGATCGAGGGCGACCTGAACCCCGACAACAGCGACGTGGACAAGC
TGTTCATCCAGCTGGTGCAGACCTACAACCAGCTGTTCGAGGAAAACCCCATCAACGCCAGCGGCGTGGA
CGCCAAGGCCATCCTGTCTGCCAGACTGAGCAAGAGCAGACGGCTGGAAAATCTGATCGCCCAGCTGCCC
GGCGAGAAGAAGAATGGCCTGTTCGGAAACCTGATTGCCCTGAGCCTGGGCCTGACCCCCAACTTCAAGA
GCAACTTCGACCTGGCCGAGGATGCCAAACTGCAGCTGAGCAAGGACACCTACGACGACGACCTGGACAA
CCTGCTGGCCCAGATCGGCGACCAGTACGCCGACCTGTTTCTGGCCGCCAAGAACCTGTCCGACGCCATC
CTGCTGAGCGACATCCTGAGAGTGAACACCGAGATCACCAAGGCCCCCCTGAGCGCCTCTATGATCAAGA
GATACGACGAGCACCACCAGGACCTGACCCTGCTGAAAGCTCTCGTGCGGCAGCAGCTGCCTGAGAAGTA
CAAAGAGATTTTCTTCGACCAGAGCAAGAACGGCTACGCCGGCTACATTGACGGCGGAGCCAGCCAGGAA
GAGTTCTACAAGTTCATCAAGCCCATCCTGGAAAAGATGGACGGCACCGAGGAACTGCTCGTGAAGCTGA
ACAGAGAGGACCTGCTGCGGAAGCAGCGGACCTTCGACAACGGCAGCATCCCCCACCAGATCCACCTGGG
AGAGCTGCACGCCATTCTGCGGCGGCAGGAAGATTTTTACCCATTCCTGAAGGACAACCGGGAAAAGATC
GAGAAGATCCTGACCTTCCGCATCCCCTACTACGTGGGCCCTCTGGCCAGGGGAAACAGCAGATTCGCCT
GGATGACCAGAAAGAGCGAGGAAACCATCACCCCCTGGAACTTCGAGGAAGTGGTGGACAAGGGCGCTTC
CGCCCAGAGCTTCATCGAGCGGATGACCAACTTCGATAAGAACCTGCCCAACGAGAAGGTGCTGCCCAAG
CACAGCCTGCTGTACGAGTACTTCACCGTGTATAACGAGCTGACCAAAGTGAAATACGTGACCGAGGGAA
TGAGAAAGCCCGCCTTCCTGAGCGGCGAGCAGAAAAAGGCCATCGTGGACCTGCTGTTCAAGACCAACCG
GAAAGTGACCGTGAAGCAGCTGAAAGAGGACTACTTCAAGAAAATCGAGTGCTTCGACTCCGTGGAAATC
TCCGGCGTGGAAGATCGGTTCAACGCCTCCCTGGGCACATACCACGATCTGCTGAAAATTATCAAGGACA
AGGACTTCCTGGACAATGAGGAAAACGAGGACATTCTGGAAGATATCGTGCTGACCCTGACACTGTTTGA
GGACAGAGAGATGATCGAGGAACGGCTGAAAACCTATGCCCACCTGTTCGACGACAAAGTGATGAAGCAG
CTGAAGCGGCGGAGATACACCGGCTGGGGCAGGCTGAGCCGGAAGCTGATCAACGGCATCCGGGACAAGC
AGTCCGGCAAGACAATCCTGGATTTCCTGAAGTCCGACGGCTTCGCCAACAGAAACTTCATGCAGCTGAT
CCACGACGACAGCCTGACCTTTAAAGAGGACATCCAGAAAGCCCAGGTAAGGGGCTCACAGTAGCAGGCT
TGAGGTCTGGACATATATATGGGTGACAATGACATCCACTTTGCCTTTCTCTCCACAGGTGTCCGGCCAG
GGCGATAGCCTGCACGAGCACATTGCCAATCTGGCCGGCAGCCCCGCCATTAAGAAGGGCATCCTGCAGA
CAGTGAAGGTGGTGGACGAGCTCGTGAAAGTGATGGGCCGGCACAAGCCCGAGAACATCGTGATCGAAAT
GGCCAGAGAGAACCAGACCACCCAGAAGGGACAGAAGAACAGCCGCGAGAGAATGAAGCGGATCGAAGAG
GGCATCAAAGAGCTGGGCAGCCAGATCCTGAAAGAACACCCCGTGGAAAACACCCAGCTGCAGAACGAGA
AGCTGTACCTGTACTACCTGCAGAATGGGCGGGATATGTACGTGGACCAGGAACTGGACATCAACCGGCT
GTCCGACTACGATGTGGACCATATCGTGCCTCAGAGCTTTCTGAAGGACGACTCCATCGACAACAAGGTG
CTGACCAGAAGCGACAAGAACCGGGGCAAGAGCGACAACGTGCCCTCCGAAGAGGTCGTGAAGAAGATGA
AGAACTACTGGCGGCAGCTGCTGAACGCCAAGCTGATTACCCAGAGAAAGTTCGACAATCTGACCAAGGC
CGAGAGAGGCGGCCTGAGCGAACTGGATAAGGCCGGCTTCATCAAGAGACAGCTGGTGGAAACCCGGCAG
ATCACAAAGCACGTGGCACAGATCCTGGACTCCCGGATGAACACTAAGTACGACGAGAATGACAAGCTGA
TCCGGGAAGTGAAAGTGATCACCCTGAAGTCCAAGCTGGTGTCCGATTTCCGGAAGGATTTCCAGTTTTA
CAAAGTGCGCGAGATCAACAACTACCACCACGCCCACGACGCCTACCTGAACGCCGTCGTGGGAACCGCC
CTGATCAAAAAGTACCCTAAGCTGGAAAGCGAGTTCGTGTACGGCGACTACAAGGTGTACGACGTGCGGA
AGATGATCGCCAAGAGCGAGCAGGAAATCGGCAAGGCTACCGCCAAGTACTTCTTCTACAGCAACATCAT
GAACTTTTTCAAGACCGAGATTACCCTGGCCAACGGCGAGATCCGGAAGCGGCCTCTGATCGAGACAAAC
GGCGAAACCGGGGAGATCGTGTGGGATAAGGGCCGGGATTTTGCCACCGTGCGGAAAGTGCTGAGCATGC
CCCAAGTGAATATCGTGAAAAAGACCGAGGTGCAGACAGGCGGCTTCAGCAAAGAGTCTATCCTGCCCAA
GAGGAACAGCGATAAGCTGATCGCCAGAAAGAAGGACTGGGACCCTAAGAAGTACGGCGGCTTCGACAGC
CCCACCGTGGCCTATTCTGTGCTGGTGGTGGCCAAAGTGGAAAAGGGCAAGTCCAAGAAACTGAAGAGTG
TGAAAGAGCTGCTGGGGATCACCATCATGGAAAGAAGCAGCTTCGAGAAGAATCCCATCGACTTTCTGGA
AGCCAAGGGCTACAAAGAAGTGAAAAAGGACCTGATCATCAAGCTGCCTAAGTACTCCCTGTTCGAGCTG
GAAAACGGCCGGAAGAGAATGCTGGCCTCTGCCGGCGAACTGCAGAAGGGAAACGAACTGGCCCTGCCCT
CCAAATATGTGAACTTCCTGTACCTGGCCAGCCACTATGAGAAGCTGAAGGGCTCCCCCGAGGATAATGA
GCAGAAACAGCTGTTTGTGGAACAGCACAAGCACTACCTGGACGAGATCATCGAGCAGATCAGCGAGTTC
TCCAAGAGAGTGATCCTGGCCGACGCTAATCTGGACAAAGTGCTGTCCGCCTACAACAAGCACCGGGATA
AGCCCATCAGAGAGCAGGCCGAGAATATCATCCACCTGTTTACCCTGACCAATCTGGGAGCCCCTGCCGC
CTTCAAGTACTTTGACACCACCATCGACCGGAAGAGGTACACCAGCACCAAAGAGGTGCTGGACGCCACC
CTGATCCACCAGAGCATCACCGGCCTGTACGAGACACGGATCGACCTGTCTCAGCTGGGAGGCGACAAAA
GGCCGGCGGCCACGAAAAAGGCCGGCCAGGCAAAAAAGAAAAAGGAATTCGGCAGTGGAGAGGGCAGAGG
AAGTCTGCTAACATGCGGTGACGTCGAGGAGAATCCTGGCCCAGTGAGCAAGGGCGAGGAGCTGTTCACC
GGGGTGGTGCCCATCCTGGTCGAGCTGGACGGCGACGTAAACGGCCACAAGTTCAGCGTGTCCGGCGAGG
GCGAGGGCGATGCCACCTACGGCAAGCTGACCCTGAAGTTCATCTGCACCACCGGCAAGCTGCCCGTGCC
CTGGCCCACCCTCGTGACCACCCTGACCTACGGCGTGCAGTGCTTCAGCCGCTACCCCGACCACATGAAG
CAGCACGACTTCTTCAAGTCCGCCATGCCCGAAGGCTACGTCCAGGAGCGCACCATCTTCTTCAAGGACG
ACGGCAACTACAAGACCCGCGCCGAGGTGAAGTTCGAGGGCGACACCCTGGTGAACCGCATCGAGCTGAA
GGGCATCGACTTCAAGGAGGACGGCAACATCCTGGGGCACAAGCTGGAGTACAACTACAACAGCCACAAC
GTCTATATCATGGCCGACAAGCAGAAGAACGGCATCAAGGTGAACTTCAAGATCCGCCACAACATCGAGG
ACGGCAGCGTGCAGCTCGCCGACCACTACCAGCAGAACACCCCCATCGGCGACGGCCCCGTGCTGCTGCC
CGACAACCACTACCTGAGCACCCAGTCCGCCCTGAGCAAAGACCCCAACGAGAAGCGCGATCACATGGTC
CTGCTGGAGTTCGTGACCGCCGCCGGGATCACTCTCGGCATGGACGAGCTGTACAAGGAATTCTAACTAG
AGCTCGCTGATCAGCCTCGACTGTGCCTTCTAGTTGCCAGCCATCTGTTGTTTGCCCCTCCCCCGTGCCT
TCCTTGACCCTGGAAGGTGCCACTCCCACTGTCCTTTCCTAATAAAATGAGGAAATTGCATCGCATTGTC
TGAGTAGGTGTCATTCTATTCTGGGGGGTGGGGTGGGGCAGGACAGCAAGGGGGAGGATTGGGAAGAGAA
TAGCAGGCATGCTGGGGAGCGGCCGCAGGAACCCCTAGTGATGGAGTTGGCCACTCCCTCTCTGCGCGCT
CGCTCGCTCACTGAGGCCGGGCGACCAAAGGTCGCCCGACGCCCGGGCTTTGCCCGGGCGGCCTCAGTGA
GCGAGCGAGCGCGCAGCTGCCTGCAGGGGCGCCTGATGCGGTATTTTCTCCTTACGCATCTGTGCGGTAT
TTCACACCGCATA
[95 nt withheld, positions 6874-6968]
T
[46 nt withheld, positions 6970-7015]
C
[141 nt withheld, positions 7017-7157]
CCTTTGACGTTGGAGTCCACGTTCTTT
[37 nt withheld, positions 7185-7221]
ACTCTATCTCGGGCTATTCTTTTGATTTATAAGGGATTTTGCCGATTTCGGTCTATTGGTTAAAAAATGA
GCTGATTTAACAAAAATTTAACGCGAATTTTAACAAAATATTAACGTTTACAATTTTATGGTGCACTCTC
AGTACAATCTGCTCTGATGCCGCATAGTTAAGCCAGCCCCGACACCCGCCAACACCCGCTGACGCGCCCT
GACGGGCTTGTCTGCTCCCGGCATCCGCTTACAGACAAGCTGTGACCGTCTCCGGGAGCTGCATGTGTCA
GAGGTTTTCACCGTCATCACCGAAACGCGCGAGACGAAAGGGCCTCGTGATACGCCTATTTTTATAGGTT
AATGTCATGATAATAATGGTTTCTTAGACGTCAGGTGGCACTTTTCGGGGAAATGTGCGCGGAACCCCTA
TTTGTTTATTTTTCTAAATACATTCAAATATGTATCCGCTCATGAGACAATAACCCTGATAAATGCTTCA
ATAATATTGAAAAAGGAAGAGTATGAGTATTCAACATTTCCGTGTCGCCCTTATTCCCTTTTTTGCGGCA
TTTTGCCTTCCTGTTTTTGCTCACCCAGAAACGCTGGTGAAAGTAAAAGATGCTGAAGATCAGTTGGGTG
CACGAGTGGGTTACATCGAACTGGATCTCAACAGCGGTAAGATCCTTGAGAGTTTTCGCCCCGAAGAACG
TTTTCCAATGATGAGCACTTTTAAAGTTCTGCTATGTGGCGCGGTATTATCCCGTATTGACGCCGGGCAA
GAGCAACTCGGTCGCCGCATACACTATTCTCAGAATGACTTGGTTGAGTACTCACCAGTCACAGAAAAGC
ATCTTACGGATGGCATGACAGTAAGAGAATTATGCAGTGCTGCCATAACCATGAGTGATAACACTGCGGC
CAACTTACTTCTGACAACGATCGGAGGACCGAAGGAGCTAACCGCTTTTTTGCACAACATGGGGGATCAT
GTAACTCGCCTTGATCGTTGGGAACCGGAGCTGAATGAAGCCATACCAAACGACGAGCGTGACACCACGA
TGCCTGTAGCAATGGCAACAACGTTGCGCAAACTATTAACTGGCGAACTACTTACTCTAGCTTCCCGGCA
ACAATTAATAGACTGGATGGAGGCGGATAAAGTTGCAGGACCACTTCTGCGCTCGGCCCTTCCGGCTGGC
TGGTTTATTGCTGATAAATCTGGAGCCGGTGAGCGTGGAAGCCGCGGTATCATTGCAGCACTGGGGCCAG
ATGGTAAGCCCTCCCGTATCGTAGTTATCTACACGACGGGGAGTCAGGCAACTATGGATGAACGAAATAG
ACAGATCGCTGAGATAGGTGCCTCACTGATTAAGCATTGGTAACTGTCAGACCAAGTTTACTCATATATA
CTTTAGATTGATTTAAAACTTCATTTTTAATTTAAAAGGATCTAGGTGAAGATCCTTTTTGATAATCTCA
TGACCAAAATCCCTTAACGTGAGTTTTCGTTCCACTGAGCGTCAGACCCCGTAGAAAAGATCAAAGGATC
TTCTTGAGATCCTTTTTTTCTGCGCGTAATCTGCTGCTTGCAAACAAAAAAACCACCGCTACCAGCGGTG
GTTTGTTTGCCGGATCAAGAGCTACCAACTCTTTTTCCGAAGGTAACTGGCTTCAGCAGAGCGCAGATAC
CAAATACTGTTCTTCTAGTGTAGCCGTAGTTAGGCCACCACTTCAAGAACTCTGTAGCACCGCCTACATA
CCTCGCTCTGCTAATCCTGTTACCAGTGGCTGCTGCCAGTGGCGATAAGTCGTGTCTTACCGGGTTGGAC
TCAAGACGATAGTTACCGGATAAGGCGCAGCGGTCGGGCTGAACGGGGGGTTCGTGCACACAGCCCAGCT
TGGAGCGAACGACCTACACCGAACTGAGATACCTACAGCGTGAGCTATGAGAAAGCGCCACGCTTCCCGA
AGGGAGAAAGGCGGACAGGTATCCGGTAAGCGGCAGGGTCGGAACAGGAGAGCGCACGAGGGAGCTTCCA
GGGGGAAACGCCTGGTATCTTTATAGTCCTGTCGGGTTTCGCCACCTCTGACTTGAGCGTCGATTTTTGT
GATGCTCGTCAGGGGGGCGGAGCCTATGGAAAAACGCCAGCAACGCGGCCTTTTTACGGTTCCTGGCCTT
TTGCTGGCCTTTTGCTCACATGT
Features (pLannotate 1.2.2; 20 found; start..end, strand, type, name):
      1..241     +  promoter       U6 promoter: RNA polymerase III promoter for human U6 snRNA
    271..346     +  misc_RNA       gRNA scaffold: guide RNA scaffold for the Streptococcus pyogenes CRISPR/Cas9 system
    353..396     +  misc_RNA       gRNA scaffold (fragment): guide RNA scaffold for the Streptococcus pyogenes CRISPR/Cas9 system
    484..769     +  enhancer       CMV enhancer: human cytomegalovirus immediate early enhancer; contains an 18-bp deletion relative to the standard CMV enhancer
   1049..1276    +  intron         hybrid intron: hybrid between chicken β-actin (CBA) and minute virus of mice (MMV) introns (Gray et al., 2011)
   1414..3015    +  CDS            Cas9(N): N-terminal portion of Streptococcus pyogenes Cas9 (Zetsche et al., 2015)
   3016..3548    +  CDS            Cas9(C) (fragment): C-terminal portion of Streptococcus pyogenes Cas9 (Zetsche et al., 2015)
   3544..3634    +  CDS            IgH signal sequence (fragment): signal sequence from the mouse immunoglobulin heavy chain variable region
   3626..5596    +  CDS            Cas9(C) (fragment): C-terminal portion of Streptococcus pyogenes Cas9 (Zetsche et al., 2015)
   5597..5644    +  CDS            nucleoplasmin NLS: bipartite nuclear localization signal from nucleoplasmin
   5714..6427    +  CDS            EGFP: EGFP is a basic (constitutively fluorescent) green fluorescent protein published in 1996, derived from Aequorea victoria. It is reported to be a rapidly-maturing weak dimer with moderate acid sensitivity.
   6461..6572    +  polyA_signal   bGH poly(A) signal: bovine growth hormone polyadenylation signal
   6677..6817    +  repeat_region  AAV2 ITR: inverted terminal repeat of adeno-associated virus serotype 2 inverted
   6822..6873    -  misc_feature   bom (fragment): basis of mobility region from pBR322
   6892..7347    +  rep_origin     f1 ori (sequence partly withheld): f1 bacteriophage origin of replication; arrow indicates direction of (+) strand synthesis
   7348..7397    -  misc_feature   bom (fragment): basis of mobility region from pBR322
   7499..7534    -  CDS            rop (fragment): Rop protein, which maintains plasmids at low copy number; rop
   7629..7733    +  promoter       AmpR promoter: bla
   7734..8594    +  CDS            AmpR: β-lactamase; bla; confers resistance to ampicillin, carbenicillin, and related antibiotics
   8765..9353    +  rep_origin     ori: high-copy-number ColE1/pMB1/pBR322/pUC origin of replication
