[The description below was written by a language model from this plasmid's Addgene catalogue record and pLannotate feature annotations shown in this document.]
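Description:
pSCIP-mB2M is a mammalian CRISPR expression plasmid of about 9.4 kb, built on the pQCi backbone, itself derived from the all-in-one Cas9–GFP vector pX458. It is a "self-cutting and integrating" CRISPR plasmid directed against the mouse B2M (beta-2-microglobulin) locus. In bacteria it replicates from a high-copy ColE1/pUC-type origin and is selected with ampicillin through the bla gene. An f1 phage origin and a single AAV2 ITR remnant carried over from the parental vector are also annotated. GFP fluorescence serves as the marker in mammalian cells.

A human U6 RNA polymerase III promoter drives a B2M-targeting guide fused to the Streptococcus pyogenes gRNA scaffold. A second, partial scaffold match just downstream may relate to the modular BAIT site that the record says was added using BsaI sites, though the annotation does not label it as such. The BAIT carries a target for the same guide, so the Cas9 that cuts genomic B2M also linearises the plasmid, allowing it to be captured at the chromosomal break.

Cas9 is expressed from a cassette comprising a CMV enhancer and a hybrid chicken β-actin/MVM intron. No core promoter is annotated. The coding sequence is detected in pieces interrupted by a short stretch scored as an immunoglobulin heavy-chain signal fragment, which most likely corresponds to the intron the depositor inserted into spCas9. A nucleoplasmin NLS, EGFP and a bGH polyadenylation signal follow. The linker between Cas9 and EGFP is not annotated.

The plasmid serves as a backbone for targeted integration of genetic payloads at B2M for rapid engineering of mouse cells.
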