Addgene plasmid #154091: pSCIP-mB2M
Purpose: Self-Cutting and Integrating CRISPR backbone targeting murine B2M
Depositing lab: Scott McComb. Publication: Self-Cutting and Integrating CRISPR Plasmids Enable Targeted Genomic Integration of Genetic Payloads for Rapid Cell Engineering. Bloemberg D, Sosa-Miranda CD, Nguyen T, Weeratna RD, McComb S. CRISPR J. 2021 Feb;4(1):104-119. doi: 10.1089/crispr.2020.0090. PubMed 33616439.
Backbone
  Vector backbone: pQCi
  Backbone manufacturer: Derived from pX458 (Zhang lab)
  Backbone size w/o insert (bp): 9500
  Modifications to backbone: Modular BAIT site integrated (BsaI sites) Intron integrated into spCas9 sequence
  Vector type: Mammalian Expression, CRISPR
  Selectable markers: GFP
Growth in bacteria
  Bacterial resistance: Ampicillin, 100 μg/mL
  Growth temperature: 37°C
  Growth strain: DH5alpha
  Copy number: High Copy
Gene/Insert
  Gene/Insert name: sgRNA and BAIT targeting murine B2M locus (alt name: sgRNA sequence - TCGGCTTCCCATTCTCCGGT)
  Species: M. musculus (mouse)
Resource information
  A portion of this plasmid was derived from a plasmid made by: https://www.addgene.org/48138/
Terms and licenses: Academic/Nonprofit Terms; Industry Terms: Not Available to Industry
Depositor comments: Please visit https://www.biorxiv.org/content/10.1101/2020.03.25.008276v4 for bioRxiv preprint.
How to cite: pSCIP-mB2M was a gift from Scott McComb (Addgene plasmid # 154091 ; http://n2t.net/addgene:154091 ; RRID:Addgene_154091)
